>Addgene plasmid #51892 | pfast bac cry1myc | addgene partial sequence | sequence record 82882 | Polyhedrin forward
AGCTCGGTACCCGGGGATCCTCTAGTCAGCTGACGCGTTAGTGAACCGTCAGAATTAACCATGGACTACA
AAGACCATGACGGTGATTATAAAGATCATGACATCGATTACAAGGATGACGATGACAAGCTTGCGGCCGC
GAATTCATCGATAGATCTGATATCGGTACCGATGAAGAGGAATAATTTCTCTGCCGTGAATAAGGTTGTC
CAGTCGTCACCAGTAGTGAAACAGCCCAAACGTGGGCTCTGCTCTTCCCTCCGCCAGACCCATGCGCTCT
CTGTCCTTCTGGACTGGGGGACTTTACCTCACCATGTCATATTACAGATCTTTCAGTACCTTCCTTTAAT
AGATCGAGCCCGGGCTTCGTCCGTGTGCAGGAGATGGAATGAAGTATTCCACATCCCTGATCTTTGGAGG
AAGTTTGAGTTTGAGCTGAACCAATCAGCAACTTCTTATTTCAAGTCCACTCATCCCGACCTCATTCAAC
AGATCATCAAAAAGCACGCTGCACATCTTCAGTATGTCAGCTTTAAGGTTGATAGCAGTACTGAGTCGGC
AGAAGCCGCCTGTGATATCCTTTCTCAGCTGGTAAATTGTTCTATCCAGACCTTGGGATTGATTTCAACA
GCCAAACCAAGTTTCATGAATGTGCCCAAGTCTCACTTTGTGTCGGCACTTACGGTCGTGTTTGTCAACT
CAAAATCGTTATCATCGATTAAAATTGAGGACACGCCAGTGGATGACCCTTCCCTGAAGATTCTTGTGGC
TAACAACAGTGACACCCTTCGACTCCTCAAAATGAGTAGCTGTCCTCACGTTTCATCTGATGGGATCCTC
