>Addgene plasmid #51892 | pfast bac cry1myc | addgene partial sequence | sequence record 83420 | SV40pA-R 5'-GAAATTTGTGATGCTATTGC-3'
AGCTGCAATAAACAAGTTAACAACAACAATTGCATTCATTTTATGTTTCAGGTTCAGGGGGAGGTGTGGG
AGGTTTTTTAAAGCAAGTAAAACCTCTACAAATGTGGTATGGCTGATTATGATCCTCTAGTACTTCTCGA
CAAGCTTGGTACCGCATGCCTCGAGACTGCAGGCTCTAGATCACAGATCCTCTTCTGAGATGAGTTTTTG
TTCGTTACTGCTCTGCCGCTGGACTTTGGGGCCGACACTCTGGGCATCCTCTTCCTGACTAGGACGCTTC
CCACTGCTGAGGCCGGTGCCCGCGGAGCTTCTCCCTTGCTTGAGTGAGTGAGTCTGCTGACTGTCCCCGT
GAGCATAGTGTAAAATACCACTTCCTTGAGAGCAATTTCCACCGCTACAGCTCGGGACGTTCTCTCCAGG
AGCATAGCCCATGAGCCCTCCATTCCCGCTGCTGCTACAACTCGGGACATTCTCTCCAGGAGCATAGCCC
ATGAGCCCTCCATTCCCATTAGAGTTAGAAGGGACCGAGGCGAGAAGACCTAGCCCTCTGTACCGGGAAA
GCTGCTGATAGATCTGCTTCATTCTTTCAATATTCAGTCTGCTTGCCTCAGCATGGTTCACCATCGGTTT
GGGGTAATTAACTCCTATCAAACACTTGGCAACCTTCTGGATGCCTTCTGGTGCATTCCAAGGATCGTAG
ATATATTTTGCAGGGAAGCCTCTTAGGACAGGTAAATAACGCCTAATATAGTCTCCATTGGGATCTGTCC
TCCTACCAAAACCCACAGGGCAGTAGCAGTGAAAAAATTGCTGAAAAAAGGAACTGCAGGACAGCCACAT
CCAACTTCCAGCATTTATGCTCCAATCTGCATCAAGCAGTAACTCTTCAAAGACCTTCATCCCTTCTTCC
CAGCTGATCCACAGGTCACCACGAGTCAGGAAACAGGCAACCGCGTGTCTGGCTAAATGGTGGATCCAGC
CCTCCTGACGAAGCTGAGTCATGATGG
