[The description below was written by a language model from this plasmid's Addgene catalogue record.]
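Description:
pfast bac cry1myc is a baculovirus donor (transfer) plasmid built on Invitrogen's pFastBac HTa backbone and designed for expressing mouse cryptochrome 1 (Cry1) in insect cells. It is maintained in E. coli as a high-copy plasmid under ampicillin selection. The record also lists gentamicin as a selectable marker. In pFastBac-type vectors the gentamicin resistance gene normally travels with the expression cassette when it is transposed by Tn7 into a bacmid, allowing selection of recombinant bacmids in a suitable E. coli host. No feature table is provided, so the transposon ends, origins of replication and other backbone elements cannot be confirmed from the record itself.

The payload is the M. musculus Cry1 coding sequence driven by the polyhedrin promoter, a very strong, very late baculoviral promoter that gives high-level protein production in infected insect cells. The listed sequencing primers suggest that the cassette ends in an SV40 polyadenylation signal. The insert carries a 3x FLAG tag at its N terminus and a myc tag at its C terminus, giving two independent epitopes for detection or affinity purification. It was introduced by restriction cloning, but the sites used are not recorded. The record also does not say whether the histidine tag normally encoded by the HTa backbone is kept in frame.

The construct's purpose is not stated beyond identifying the backbone. The associated publication concerns E3 ubiquitin ligases that control circadian period through degradation of CRY, so a plausible use is producing tagged recombinant CRY1 protein for biochemical work.
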