Addgene plasmid #51892: pfast bac cry1myc
Purpose: Backbone plasmid is pfastBacHTa from invitrogen
Depositing lab: Joseph Takahashi. Depositing organization: University of Texas Southwestern Medical Center. Publication: Competing E3 ubiquitin ligases govern circadian periodicity by degradation of CRY in nucleus and cytoplasm. Yoo SH, Mohawk JA, Siepka SM, Shan Y, Huh SK, Hong HK, Kornblum I, Kumar V, Koike N, Xu M, Nussbaum J, Liu X, Chen Z, Chen ZJ, Green CB, Takahashi JS. Cell. 2013 Feb 28;152(5):1091-105. doi: 10.1016/j.cell.2013.01.055. PubMed 23452855.
Backbone
  Vector backbone: pfastbac
  Backbone manufacturer: Invitrogen
  Selectable markers: Gentamicin
Growth in bacteria
  Bacterial resistance: Ampicillin, 100 μg/mL
  Growth temperature: 37°C
  Growth strain: DH5alpha
  Copy number: High Copy
Gene/Insert
  Gene/Insert name: cry1
  Species: M. musculus (mouse)
  Entrez Gene: Cry1 (a.k.a. Phll1)
  Promoter: polyhedrin promoter
  Tag / fusion protein: myc (C terminal on insert); 3x Flag (N terminal on insert)
  Cloning method: Restriction Enzyme; 5′ cloning site unknown (unknown if destroyed); 3′ cloning site unknown (unknown if destroyed)
  Sequencing primers: 5′ Polyhedrin forward; 3′ SV40pA-rev
Terms and licenses: Academic/Nonprofit Terms; Industry Terms: Not Available to Industry
How to cite: pfast bac cry1myc was a gift from Joseph Takahashi (Addgene plasmid # 51892 ; http://n2t.net/addgene:51892 ; RRID:Addgene_51892)
